LOCUS       Exported 7706 bp ds-DNA circular SYN 13-MAY-2021
DEFINITION  EasyCloneYALI system-based yeast integrative vector carrying
            loxP-flanked hygromycin-resistance marker, integration into Yarrowia
            lipolytica chromosomal location IntC_2, USER site for cloning, amp
            resistance.
ACCESSION   .
VERSION     .
KEYWORDS    pCfB6578
SOURCE      synthetic DNA construct
  ORGANISM  synthetic DNA construct
REFERENCE   1 (bases 1 to 7706)
  AUTHORS   Holkenbrink C, Dam MI, Kildegaard KR, Beder J, Dahlin J, Domenech
            Belda D, Borodina I
  TITLE     EasyCloneYALI: CRISPR/Cas9-Based Synthetic Toolbox for Engineering
            of the Yeast Yarrowia lipolytica.
  JOURNAL   Biotechnol J. 2018 Jan 29. doi: 10.1002/biot.201700543.
  PUBMED    29377615
REFERENCE   2 (bases 1 to 7706)
  AUTHORS   .
  TITLE     Direct Submission
  JOURNAL   Exported May 13, 2021 from SnapGene Server 1.1.58
            http://www.snapgene.com
FEATURES             Location/Qualifiers
     source          1..7706
                     /organism="synthetic DNA construct"
                     /mol_type="other DNA"
     protein_bind    complement(1828..1861)
                     /label=loxP
                     /bound_moiety="Cre recombinase"
                     /note="Cre-mediated recombination occurs in the 8-bp core
                     sequence (GCATACAT)."
     CDS             2864..3892
                     /codon_start=1
                     /gene="aph(4)-Ia"
                     /product="aminoglycoside phosphotransferase from E. coli"
                     /label=HygR
                     /note="confers resistance to hygromycin"
                     /translation="MGKKPELTATSVEKFLIEKFDSVSDLMQLSEGEESRAFSFDVGGR
                     GYVLRVNSCADGFYKDRYVYRHFASAALPIPEVLDIGEFSESLTYCISRRAQGVTLQDL
                     PETELPAVLQPVAEAMDAIAAADLSQTSGFGPFGPQGIGQYTTWRDFICAIADPHVYHW
                     QTVMDDTVSASVAQALDELMLWAEDCPEVRHLVHADFGSNNVLTDNGRITAVIDWSEAM
                     FGDSQYEVANIFFWRPWLACMEQQTRYFERRHPELAGSPRLRAYMLRIGLDQLYQSLVD
                     GNFDDAAWAQGRCDAIVRSGAGTVGRTQIARRSAAVWTDGCVEVLADSGNRRPSTRPRA
                     KE"
     protein_bind    complement(4303..4336)
                     /label=loxP
                     /bound_moiety="Cre recombinase"
                     /note="Cre-mediated recombination occurs in the 8-bp core
                     sequence (GCATACAT)."
     protein_bind    complement(4901..4934)
                     /label=FRT (minimal)
                     /bound_moiety="FLP recombinase from the Saccharomyces
                     cerevisiae 2u plasmid"
                     /note="supports FLP-mediated excision but not integration
                     (Turan and Bode, 2011)"
     primer_bind     complement(5141..5160)
                     /label=pENTR-R
                     /note="pENTR vectors, reverse primer"
     primer_bind     complement(5166..5185)
                     /label=Kan-R
                     /note="Kanamycin resistance gene, reverse primer"
     promoter        5227..5318
                     /gene="bla"
                     /label=AmpR promoter
     CDS             5319..6179
                     /codon_start=1
                     /gene="bla"
                     /product="beta-lactamase"
                     /label=AmpR
                     /note="confers resistance to ampicillin, carbenicillin, and
                     related antibiotics"
                     /translation="MSIQHFRVALIPFFAAFCLPVFAHPETLVKVKDAEDQLGARVGYI
                     ELDLNSGKILESFRPEERFPMMSTFKVLLCGAVLSRIDAGQEQLGRRIHYSQNDLVEYS
                     PVTEKHLTDGMTVRELCSAAITMSDNTAANLLLTTIGGPKELTAFLHNMGDHVTRLDRW
                     EPELNEAIPNDERDTTMPVAMATTLRKLLTGELLTLASRQQLIDWMEADKVAGPLLRSA
                     LPAGWFIADKSGAGERGSRGIIAALGPDGKPSRIVVIYTTGSQATMDERNRQIAEIGAS
                     LIKHW"
     primer_bind     complement(5537..5556)
                     /label=Amp-R
                     /note="Ampicillin resistance gene, reverse primer"
     rep_origin      6301..6889
                     /direction=RIGHT
                     /label=ori
                     /note="high-copy-number ColE1/pMB1/pBR322/pUC origin of
                     replication"
     primer_bind     6790..6809
                     /label=pBR322ori-F
                     /note="pBR322 origin, forward primer"
     primer_bind     7043..7060
                     /label=L4440
                     /note="L4440 vector, forward primer"
     primer_bind     7158..7175
                     /label=M13 Forward
                     /note="In lacZ gene. Also called M13-F20 or M13 (-21)
                     Forward"
     primer_bind     7159..7175
                     /label=M13 fwd
                     /note="common sequencing primer, one of multiple similar
                     variants"
     protein_bind    7645..7678
                     /label=FRT (minimal)
                     /bound_moiety="FLP recombinase from the Saccharomyces
                     cerevisiae 2u plasmid"
                     /note="supports FLP-mediated excision but not integration
                     (Turan and Bode, 2011)"
ORIGIN
        1 gaatgcgtgc gataattcga cgacctgaac actcggcgac tcattgaaat accggttggt
       61 gtttctggac aggtgtcaat ggacgattcg tggagaaagc tcacttgtgg agatgggtat
      121 ctggagacac cgaaagagat caacttgtag gtattgtttt gaatgcttct ctgggtggtt
      181 gcgcacccgc tctatccttc gaacacaggc cccagggtga tgtgggatat ggtcaatgag
      241 atgtttgcca acaagtacca acttcgtgaa gacgaagatc caccttccac cttggtgatg
      301 ggccagagac gcgaaggacg acatccaaca acaacaacaa caacaacaac aacaacaacc
      361 gcagcagcag aaacgatacg aggactgcgc ttctgaggct ggaaacagca gtgttcagct
      421 tatggtcaac gagaaacaca atctcgctcc ggactgctac aagccgtcta agactacaca
      481 aagctaacag acaaatgtag gtcttagatg gaaacgtgca acgcttacgc aactaacatg
      541 aatgaatacg atatacatca aagactatga tacgcagtat tgcacactgt acgagtaagg
      601 gcactagcca ctgcactcaa gtgaaaccgt tgcccgggta cgagtatgag tatgtacagt
      661 atgtttagta ttgtacttgg acaatgcttg tatcgtacat tctcaagtgt caaacataaa
      721 tatccgttgc tatatcctcg caccaccacg tagctcgcta tatccctgtg ttgaatccat
      781 ccatcttgga ttgccaattg tgcacacaga accgggcact cacttcccca tccacacttc
      841 aacggaatgc gtgcgatcgc gtgcattcct tctgttcgga atcaacctca aggttaacgg
      901 ccacgatccc ctcgttgtta ctcttggtca gcccattgtc ggtaacgctg gctttgctaa
      961 ctgggtcgat aaactcttct ttggccagga gaaccccgat gtctccaagg tgtccaaaga
     1021 ccgaaagctc taccgaatca cccaccgagg agatatcgtc cctcaagtgc ccttctggga
     1081 cggttaccag cactgctctg gtgaggtctt tattgactgg cccctgatcc accctcctct
     1141 ctccaacgtt gtcatgtgcc agggccagag caataaacag tgctctgccg gtaacactct
     1201 gctccagcag gtcaatgtga ttggaaacca tctgcagtac ttcgtcaccg agggtgtctg
     1261 tggtatctaa gctatttatc actctttaca acttctacct caactatcta ctttaataaa
     1321 tgaatatcgt ttattctcta tgattactgt atatgcgttc ctctaagaca aatcgaaacc
     1381 agcatgcgat cgaatggcat acaaaagttt cttccgaagt tgatcaatgt cctgatagtc
     1441 aggcagcttg agaagattga cacaggtgga ggccgtaggg aaccgatcaa cctgtctacc
     1501 agcgttacga atggcaaatg acgggttcaa agccttgaat ccttgcaatg gtgccttgga
     1561 tactgatgtc acaaacttaa gaagcagccg cttgtcctct tcctcgaaac tctcaaacac
     1621 agtccagaag tcctttatag tttgatctgt atccagatag cctccgtaat tggtgtgtgt
     1681 cttcaaatcc cagacgtcca cattggcatg tcctccactg ataagcattt gaagttcatc
     1741 tgcgttgaac attgagaccc acgaagggtc aatgagctgg tatagaccgc ccaagaatgc
     1801 atctgagaac agctgaagct tcgtacgata acttcgtata atgtatgcta tacgaagtta
     1861 taaggagttt ggcgcccgtt ttttcgagcc ccacacgttt cggtgagtat gagcggcggc
     1921 agattcgagc gtttccggtt tccgcggctg gacgagagcc catgatgggg gctcccacca
     1981 ccagcaatca gggccctgat tacacaccca cctgtaatgt catgctgttc atcgtggtta
     2041 atgctgctgt gtgctgtgtg tgtgtgttgt ttggcgctca ttgttgcgtt atgcagcgta
     2101 caccacaata ttggaagctt attagccttt ctattttttc gtttgcaagg cttaacaaca
     2161 ttgctgtgga gagggatggg gatatggagg ccgctggagg gagtcggaga ggcgttttgg
     2221 agcggcttgg cctggcgccc agctcgcgaa acgcacctag gaccctttgg cacgccgaaa
     2281 tgtgccactt ttcagtctag taacgcctta cctacgtcat tccatgcatg catgtttgcg
     2341 ccttttttcc cttgcccttg atcgccacac agtacagtgc actgtacagt ggaggttttg
     2401 ggggggtctt agatgggagc taaaagcggc ctagcggtac actagtggga ttgtatggag
     2461 tggcatggag cctaggtgga gcctgacagg acgcacgacc ggctagcccg tgacagacga
     2521 tgggtggctc ctgttgtcca ccgcgtacaa atgtttgggc caaagtcttg tcagccttgc
     2581 ttgcgaacct aattcccaat tttgtcactt cgcaccccca ttgatcgagc cctaacccct
     2641 gcccatcagg caatccaatt aagctcgcat tgtctgcctt gtttagtttg gctcctgccc
     2701 gtttcggcgt ccacttgcac aaacacaaac aagcattata tataaggctc gtctctccct
     2761 cccaaccaca ctcacttttt tgcccgtctt cccttgctaa cacaaaagtc aagaacacaa
     2821 acaaccaccc caaccccctt acacacaaga catatctaca gcaatgggta aaaagcctga
     2881 actcaccgcg acgtctgtcg agaagtttct gatcgaaaag ttcgacagcg tctccgacct
     2941 gatgcagctc tcggagggcg aagaatctcg tgctttcagc ttcgatgtag gagggcgtgg
     3001 atatgtcctg cgggtaaata gctgcgccga tggtttctac aaagatcgtt atgtttatcg
     3061 gcactttgca tcggccgcgc tcccgattcc ggaagtgctt gacattgggg aattcagcga
     3121 gagcctgacc tattgcatct cccgccgtgc acagggtgtc acgttgcaag acctgcctga
     3181 aaccgaactg cccgctgttc tgcagccggt cgcggaggca atggatgcca ttgctgcggc
     3241 cgatcttagc cagacgagcg ggttcggccc attcggaccg caaggaatcg gtcaatacac
     3301 tacatggcgt gatttcatat gcgcgattgc tgatccccat gtgtatcact ggcaaactgt
     3361 gatggacgac accgtcagtg cgtccgtcgc gcaggctctc gatgagctga tgctttgggc
     3421 cgaggactgc cccgaagtcc ggcacctcgt gcacgcggat ttcggctcca acaatgtcct
     3481 gacggacaat ggccgcataa cagcggtcat tgactggagc gaggcgatgt tcggggattc
     3541 ccaatacgag gtcgccaaca tcttcttctg gaggccgtgg ttggcttgta tggagcagca
     3601 gacgcgctac ttcgagcgga ggcatccgga gcttgcagga tcgccgcggc tccgggcgta
     3661 tatgctccgc attggtcttg accaactcta tcagagcttg gttgacggca atttcgatga
     3721 tgcagcttgg gcgcagggtc gatgcgacgc aatcgtccga tccggagccg ggactgtcgg
     3781 gcgtacacaa atcgcccgca gaagcgcggc cgtctggacc gatggctgtg tagaagtact
     3841 cgccgatagt ggaaaccgac gccccagcac tcgtccgagg gcaaaggaat aaccccacgt
     3901 tgccggtctt gcctcctact acctgtccat caatgacgag gttctcaccc ctgcccaggt
     3961 cgaggctctt attactgagt ccaacaccgg tgttcttccc accaccaacc tcaagggctc
     4021 tcccaacgct gttgcctaca acggtgttgg catttaggca attaacagat agtttgccgg
     4081 tgataattct cttaacctcc cacactcctt tgacataacg atttatgtaa cgaaactgaa
     4141 atttgaccag atattgttgt aaatagaaaa tctggcttgt aggtggcaaa atcccgtctt
     4201 tgttcatcaa ttccctctgt gactactcgt catcccttta tgttcgactg tcgtattttt
     4261 attttccata catacgcaag tgagatgccc gtgtccgaat tcataacttc gtataatgta
     4321 tgctatacga agttatgtga tatcagatcc actagtggcc tagaactcct cggatacctc
     4381 cgagtgtgca gcccacaatt atagggtcga gactgaagtc aggatgcagt cgtcgagatc
     4441 gccgaattga gcagtgtcag gaacctgaac agctgaatga agatgccgaa atgagagcta
     4501 gaattaagcc gaaagagctg gaactggaac tggagctgga attggagagt gacgattccc
     4561 tacaagttgg caatggtact ggcccagtca ttctctgtct atttcatcga agagcatctg
     4621 tggggtgagt actaccctgt agtacattgt gctgtgtcct tgtggattag tgccactcta
     4681 gaggctatat agacagcaat ggtataccat tcgcacagca gtttcactgt atagtacacc
     4741 atgggactct gatcctctct accgaggtct ggttggtttt gacaggcgtt tttatcaggc
     4801 gtttttatca ggcgttttta tcaggcgttt ttatcaggcg tttttgtcag gcgtttcaat
     4861 catcgcgtgc attcgcggcc gcatttaaat ccccacttca gaagttccta tactttctag
     4921 agaataggaa cttcactata gagtcgaata agggcgacac cccataatta gcccgggcga
     4981 aaggcccagt ctttcgactg agcctttcgt tttatttgat gcctggcagt tccctactct
     5041 cgcatgggga gtccccacac taccatcggc gctacggcgt ttcacttctg agttcggcat
     5101 ggggtcaggt gggaccaccg cgctactgcc gccaggcaaa caaggggtgt tatgagccat
     5161 attcaggtat aaatgggctc gcgataatgt tcagaattgg ttaattggtt gtaacactga
     5221 cccctatttg tttatttttc taaatacatt caaatatgta tccgctcatg agacaataac
     5281 cctgataaat gcttcaataa tattgaaaaa ggaagaatat gagtattcaa catttccgtg
     5341 tcgcccttat tccctttttt gcggcatttt gccttcctgt ttttgctcac ccagaaacgc
     5401 tggtgaaagt aaaagatgct gaagatcagt tgggtgcacg agtgggttac atcgaactgg
     5461 atctcaacag cggtaagatc cttgagagtt ttcgccccga agaacgtttt ccaatgatga
     5521 gcacttttaa agttctgcta tgtggcgcgg tattatcccg tattgacgcc gggcaagagc
     5581 aactcggtcg ccgcatacac tattctcaga atgacttggt tgagtactca ccagtcacag
     5641 aaaagcatct tacggatggc atgacagtaa gagaattatg cagtgctgcc ataaccatga
     5701 gtgataacac tgcggccaac ttacttctga caacgatcgg aggaccgaag gagctaaccg
     5761 cttttttgca caacatgggg gatcatgtaa ctcgccttga tcgttgggaa ccggagctga
     5821 atgaagccat accaaacgac gagcgtgaca ccacgatgcc tgtagcgatg gcaacaacgt
     5881 tgcgcaaact attaactggc gaactactta ctctagcttc ccggcaacaa ttaatagact
     5941 ggatggaggc ggataaagtt gcaggaccac ttctgcgctc ggcccttccg gctggctggt
     6001 ttattgctga taaatccgga gccggtgagc gtggttctcg cggtatcatc gcagcgctgg
     6061 ggccagatgg taagccctcc cgtatcgtag ttatctacac gacggggagt caggcaacta
     6121 tggatgaacg aaatagacag atcgctgaga taggtgcctc actgattaag cattggtaag
     6181 cagagcatta cgctgacttg acgggacggc gcaagctcat gaccaaaatc ccttaacgtg
     6241 agttacgcgc gcgtcgttcc actgagcgtc agaccccgta gaaaagatca aaggatcttc
     6301 ttgagatcct ttttttctgc gcgtaatctg ctgcttgcaa acaaaaaaac caccgctacc
     6361 agcggtggtt tgtttgccgg atcaagagct accaactctt tttccgaagg taactggctt
     6421 cagcagagcg cagataccaa atactgttct tctagtgtag ccgtagttag cccaccactt
     6481 caagaactct gtagcaccgc ctacatacct cgctctgcta atcctgttac cagtggctgc
     6541 tgccagtggc gataagtcgt gtcttaccgg gttggactca agacgatagt taccggataa
     6601 ggcgcagcgg tcgggctgaa cggggggttc gtgcacacag cccagcttgg agcgaacgac
     6661 ctacaccgaa ctgagatacc tacagcgtga gctatgagaa agcgccacgc ttcccgaagg
     6721 gagaaaggcg gacaggtatc cggtaagcgg cagggtcgga acaggagagc gcacgaggga
     6781 gcttccaggg ggaaacgcct ggtatcttta tagtcctgtc gggtttcgcc acctctgact
     6841 tgagcgtcga tttttgtgat gctcgtcagg ggggcggagc ctatggaaaa acgccagcaa
     6901 cgcggccttt ttacggttcc tggccttttg ctggcctttt gctcacatgt tctttcctgc
     6961 gttatcccct gattctgtgg ataaccgtat taccgccttt gagtgagctg ataccgctcg
     7021 ccgcagccga acgaccgagc gcagcgagtc agtgagcgag gaagcggaag gcgagagtag
     7081 ggaactgcca ggcatcaaac taagcagaag gcccctgacg gatggccttt ttgcgtttct
     7141 acaaactctt tctgtgttgt aaaacgacgg ccagtcttaa gctcgggccc cctgggcggt
     7201 tctgataacg agtaatcgtt aatccgcaaa taacgtaaaa acccgcttcg gcgggttttt
     7261 ttatgggggg agtttaggga aagagcattt gtcagaatat ttaagggcgc ctgtcacttt
     7321 gcttgatata tgagaattat ttaaccttat aaatgagaaa aaagcaacgc actttaaata
     7381 agatacgttg ctttttcgat tgatgaacac ctataattaa actattcatc tattatttat
     7441 gattttttgt atatacaata tttctagttt gttaaagaga attaagaaaa taaatctcga
     7501 aaataataaa gggaaaatca gtttttgata tcaaaattat acatgtcaac gataatacaa
     7561 aatataatac aaactataag atgttatcag tatttattat gcatttagaa taaattttgt
     7621 gtcgccctta ttcgactcac tatagaagtt cctattctct agaaagtata ggaacttcac
     7681 ttcattttat ttaaatttgc ggccgc
//
