[The description below was written by a language model from this plasmid's Addgene catalogue record and the feature table of its GenBank file.]
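Description:
pCfB6578 is an empty integrative backbone from the EasyCloneYALI toolbox for engineering the oleaginous yeast Yarrowia lipolytica. It is a 7.7 kb circular plasmid that is maintained in E. coli through a high-copy ColE1/pUC-type origin and a beta-lactamase (AmpR) gene with its native promoter. No yeast replication origin is annotated, consistent with its design as a vector that must integrate into the genome, specifically at the chromosomal site designated IntC_2. The parental backbone is recorded as unknown. The homology arms that direct integration and the USER cloning site are described in the catalogue entry but are not annotated in the feature table, so their positions and sizes cannot be given from the record.

The yeast selection cassette is a hygromycin phosphotransferase gene (HygR, aph(4)-Ia) lying between two loxP sites in the same orientation. After integrants are selected on hygromycin, expressing Cre recombinase can excise the marker, leaving a single loxP scar and allowing the same marker to be reused in further rounds of engineering. The promoter and terminator driving HygR are not annotated. Two minimal FRT sites are also detected, bracketing the bacterial AmpR/ori segment, though the record gives no stated purpose for them. Several common sequencing primer sites (M13 forward, L4440, pBR322ori-F) are present as well.

No insert is carried. Users are expected to place promoter–gene expression cassettes into the USER site by uracil-excision cloning, then introduce the construct into Y. lipolytica for stable single-locus integration, typically for metabolic engineering and strain construction.
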