Addgene plasmid #106130: pCfB6578
Purpose: (Empty Backbone) EasyCloneYALI system-based yeast integrative vector carrying loxP-flanked hygromycin-resistance marker, integration into Yarrowia lipolytica chromosomal location IntC_2, USER site for cloning, amp resistance
Depositing lab: Irina Borodina. Depositing organization: Danmarks Tekniske Universitet. Publication: EasyCloneYALI: CRISPR/Cas9-Based Synthetic Toolbox for Engineering of the Yeast Yarrowia lipolytica. Holkenbrink C, Dam MI, Kildegaard KR, Beder J, Dahlin J, Domenech Belda D, Borodina I. Biotechnol J. 2018 Jan 29. doi: 10.1002/biot.201700543. PubMed 29377615.
Backbone
  Vector backbone: Unknown
  Vector type: Yeast Expression
  Selectable markers: Hygromycin
Growth in bacteria
  Bacterial resistance: Ampicillin, 100 μg/mL
  Growth temperature: 37°C
  Growth strain: DH5alpha
  Copy number: High Copy
Gene/Insert
  Gene/Insert name: None
Terms and licenses: Academic/Nonprofit Terms; Industry Terms: Not Available to Industry
How to cite: pCfB6578 was a gift from Irina Borodina (Addgene plasmid # 106130 ; http://n2t.net/addgene:106130 ; RRID:Addgene_106130)
